Addgene plasmid #165470: pCMV3Tag8li-hADARB2-3xFLAG
Purpose: Human ADARB2 mammalian expression vector with 3 C-terminal FLAG tags.
Depositing lab: Martin Dorf. Depositing organization: Harvard Medical School. Publication: TRIM65 regulates microRNA activity by ubiquitination of TNRC6. Li S, Wang L, Fu B, Berman MA, Diallo A, Dorf ME. Proc Natl Acad Sci U S A. 2014 May 13;111(19):6970-5. doi: 10.1073/pnas.1322545111. Epub 2014 Apr 28. PubMed 24778252.
Backbone
  Vector backbone: pCMV-3Tag-8 modified MCS
  Backbone manufacturer: Stratagene /Agilent
  Backbone size w/o insert (bp): 5200
  Vector type: Mammalian Expression
  Selectable markers: Hygromycin
Growth in bacteria
  Bacterial resistance: Ampicillin, 100 μg/mL
  Growth temperature: 37°C
  Growth strain: DH5alpha
  Copy number: High Copy
Gene/Insert
  Gene/Insert name: Adenosine deaminase RNA specific B2 (inactive) (alt names: ADARB2, RED2, ADAR3; BC137477)
  Species: H. sapiens (human)
  Insert size (bp): 2217
  Entrez Gene: ADARB2 (a.k.a. ADAR3, RED2)
  Promoter: CMV
  Tag / fusion protein: 3xFLAG (C terminal on insert)
  Cloning method: Restriction Enzyme; 5′ cloning site Unknown (unknown if destroyed); 3′ cloning site Unknown (unknown if destroyed)
  Sequencing primers: 5′ CMV, (T3); 3′ T7, BGH polyA reverse
Resource information
  A portion of this plasmid was derived from a plasmid made by: Harvard Institute of Proteomics clone HsCD00342724, MGC:169100
Terms and licenses: Academic/Nonprofit Terms; Industry Terms: Not Available to Industry
Depositor comments: Backbone contains new MCS (multiple cloning site). MCS is changed to: ctcgagctgaagcttcatggatccaaagcggccgcaatcgat (XhoI-ctg-HindIII-cat-BamHI-aaa-NotI-a-ClaI). CDS without stop codon was inserted into MCS at unkown restriction enzyme sites, and it expresses in frame with 3xFLAG epitope tag. Xhoi was probably the 5' cloning site.
How to cite: pCMV3Tag8li-hADARB2-3xFLAG was a gift from Martin Dorf (Addgene plasmid # 165470 ; http://n2t.net/addgene:165470 ; RRID:Addgene_165470)
