[The description below was written by a language model from this plasmid's Addgene catalogue record and pLannotate feature annotations shown in this document.]
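Description:
pCMV3Tag8li-hADARB2-3xFLAG is a mammalian expression plasmid of about 7.4 kb built on a Stratagene/Agilent pCMV-3Tag-8 backbone whose multiple cloning site was replaced with a custom XhoI–HindIII–BamHI–NotI–ClaI polylinker. It replicates in E. coli at high copy from a ColE1/pUC-type origin and is selected with ampicillin through the β-lactamase gene. An f1 origin is also present, which can support single-stranded DNA production. For selection of stably transfected mammalian cells it carries a hygromycin B phosphotransferase cassette driven by an HSV thymidine kinase promoter and terminated by the HSV TK polyadenylation signal. The short UL24 and gH "fragments" flagged in the annotation are most likely homology hits to herpesviral sequence flanking these TK regulatory elements rather than functional genes.

The payload is the 2,217 bp human ADARB2 coding sequence (also called ADAR3 or RED2), derived from an MGC/Harvard Institute of Proteomics cDNA clone. It was inserted without its stop codon so that it reads in frame into a C-terminal 3xFLAG epitope. Transcription is driven by the human CMV immediate-early enhancer and promoter and terminated by the bovine growth hormone polyadenylation signal. T3 and T7 phage promoters flank the insert and serve as sequencing primer sites. The exact restriction sites used for cloning are not recorded, although the depositor notes that XhoI was probably the 5′ site.

ADARB2 is an ADAR-family RNA-binding protein that lacks editing activity and can interfere with target binding by other ADAR enzymes. The construct suits transient or hygromycin-selected stable expression of the FLAG-tagged protein, allowing detection or immunoprecipitation with anti-FLAG antibodies.
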