Features (pLannotate 1.2.2; 18 found; start..end, strand, type, name):
      1..304     +  enhancer       CMV enhancer: human cytomegalovirus immediate early enhancer
    305..508     +  promoter       CMV promoter: human cytomegalovirus (CMV) immediate early promoter
    554..572     +  promoter       T3 promoter: promoter for bacteriophage T3 RNA polymerase
    598..2814    +  CDS            ADARB2: RED2_HUMAN - Also known as ADAR3, RED2. Experimental evidence at protein level: Swiss-Prot protein existence level 1. Lacks editing activity. It prevents the binding of other ADAR enzymes to targets in vitro, and decreases the efficiency of these enzymes. Capable of binding to dsRNA but also to ssRNA. From Homo sapiens (Human).
   2845..2916    +  CDS            3xFLAG: three tandem FLAG® epitope tags
   2970..2988    -  promoter       T7 promoter: promoter for bacteriophage T7 RNA polymerase
   3023..3230    +  polyA_signal   bGH poly(A) signal: bovine growth hormone polyadenylation signal
   3264..3692    -  rep_origin     f1 ori (sequence partly withheld): f1 bacteriophage origin of replication; arrow indicates direction of (+) strand synthesis
   3719..3823    +  promoter       AmpR promoter: bla
   3824..4681    +  CDS            AmpR: β-lactamase; bla; confers resistance to ampicillin, carbenicillin, and related antibiotics
   4696..4875    -  CDS            UL24 (fragment): UL24_EHV1 - Protein inferred from homology: Swiss-Prot protein existence level 3. From Equine herpesvirus 1 (strain HVS25A) (EHV-1) (Equine abortion virus).
   4858..4920    +  promoter       Mini-TK promoter: minimal herpes simplex virus (HSV) thymidine kinase promoter
   4963..6000    +  CDS            HygR: hygromycin B phosphotransferase confers resistance to hygromycin
   6042..6090    +  polyA_signal   HSV TK poly(A) signal: herpes simplex virus thymidine kinase polyadenylation signal (Cole and Stacy, 1985)
   6181..6197    -  polyA_signal   bGH poly(A) signal (fragment): bovine growth hormone polyadenylation signal
   6290..6556    +  CDS            gH (fragment): GH_HHV11 - Experimental evidence at protein level: Swiss-Prot protein existence level 1. The heterodimer glycoprotein H-glycoprotein L is required for the fusion of viral and plasma membranes leading to virus entry into the host cell. Following initial binding to host receptor, membrane fusion is mediated by the fusion machinery composed of gB and the heterodimer gH/gL. May also be involved in the fusion between the virion envelope and the outer nuclear membrane during virion morphogenesis. From Human herpesvirus 1 (strain 17) (HHV-1) (Human herpes simplex virus 1).
   6641..7229    +  rep_origin     ori: high-copy-number ColE1/pMB1/pBR322/pUC origin of replication
   7344..7403    +  enhancer       CMV enhancer (fragment): human cytomegalovirus immediate early enhancer
>Addgene plasmid #165470 | pCMV3Tag8li-hADARB2-3xFLAG | addgene full sequence | sequence record 327805 | Addgene NGS Result
CGTTACATAACTTACGGTAAATGGCCCGCCTGGCTGACCGCCCAACGACCCCCGCCCATTGACGTCAATA
ATGACGTATGTTCCCATAGTAACGCCAATAGGGACTTTCCATTGACGTCAATGGGTGGAGTATTTACGGT
AAACTGCCCACTTGGCAGTACATCAAGTGTATCATATGCCAAGTACGCCCCCTATTGACGTCAATGACGG
TAAATGGCCCGCCTGGCATTATGCCCAGTACATGACCTTATGGGACTTTCCTACTTGGCAGTACATCTAC
GTATTAGTCATCGCTATTACCATGGTGATGCGGTTTTGGCAGTACATCAATGGGCGTGGATAGCGGTTTG
ACTCACGGGGATTTCCAAGTCTCCACCCCATTGACGTCAATGGGAGTTTGTTTTGGCACCAAAATCAACG
GGACTTTCCAAAATGTCGTAACAACTCCGCCCCATTGACGCAAATGGGCGGTAGGCGTGTACGGTGGGAG
GTCTATATAAGCAGAGCTGGTTTAGTGAACCGTCAGATCCGCTAGCGATTACGCCAAGCTCGAAATTAAC
CCTCACTAAAGGGAACAAAAGCTGGCTCGAGGCCACCATGGCCTCGGTCCTGGGGAGCGGCAGAGGGTCT
GGAGGGCTGAGCAGTCAACTCAAATGCAAGTCCAAGAGGAGGAGGAGGCGGAGGTCCAAGCGGAAAGATA
AAGTAAGCATATTGTCAACCTTCCTCGCTCCTTTCAAGCACCTGAGTCCTGGCATCACAAACACGGAGGA
TGACGACACCCTCAGTACCAGCAGCGCGGAGGTGAAGGAGAACCGCAACGTGGGCAACCTGGCCGCGCGG
CCACCGCCCTCCGGGGACCGGGCCCGGGGCGGCGCGCCCGGCGCGAAGAGGAAGCGGCCGCTGGAGGAGG
GGAATGGGGGCCACTTGTGCAAACTGCAGCTGGTCTGGAAGAAGCTGTCGTGGTCGGTGGCGCCCAAGAA
CGCGCTGGTGCAGCTGCACGAGCTGAGGCCGGGCCTGCAGTACCGGACAGTGTCGCAGACGGGCCCGGTG
CATGCCCCGGTCTTCGCGGTAGCGGTGGAGGTGAACGGGCTCACGTTCGAGGGCACAGGCCCCACCAAGA
AGAAGGCCAAGATGCGCGCGGCGGAGCTGGCACTCAGGTCCTTCGTGCAGTTCCCCAACGCCTGCCAGGC
GCACCTGGCCATGGGCGGGGGCCCGGGCCCCGGCACGGACTTCACCTCCGACCAGGCCGATTTCCCCGAC
ACGCTCTTCCAGGAGTTCGAGCCCCCGGCGCCGCGCCCCGGACTCGCGGGAGGCCGCCCCGGGGACGCCG
CGCTTCTGTCCGCGGCCTACGGGCGACGGCGGCTGCTGTGCCGCGCGCTGGACCTGGTGGGCCCGACCCC
CGCCACCCCCGCGGCCCCGGGCGAGCGCAACCCCGTGGTGCTGCTGAACCGCCTGCGCGCCGGGCTGCGC
TACGTGTGTCTGGCAGAACCGGCCGAGCGGCGCGCGCGGAGCTTCGTGATGGCCGTGAGCGTGGACGGCA
GGACGTTCGAGGGCTCGGGGCGCAGCAAGAAGCTGGCCCGGGGTCAGGCCGCGCAGGCCGCACTGCAGGA
GCTGTTCGACATCCAGATGCCCGGCCACGCGCCCGGCAGGGCCAGGAGGACGCCAATGCCGCAGGAATTC
GCAGACTCCATATCCCAGCTGGTCACACAGAAGTTCCGCGAGGTGACGACGGACCTCACGCCCATGCACG
CCCGCCATAAAGCGCTGGCAGGAATCGTCATGACCAAAGGCCTGGATGCTCGGCAGGCGCAGGTCGTGGC
CCTGTCCTCGGGGACCAAGTGCATCAGCGGCGAGCACCTCAGTGACCAGGGGCTGGTGGTGAATGACTGC
CACGCGGAGGTCGTGGCCCGGCGGGCGTTCCTGCACTTCCTCTACACGCAGCTGGAGCTGCACCTGAGCA
AGCGGCGCGAGGACTCAGAGCGATCGATATTCGTGCGGTTAAAAGAAGGTGGCTACCGGCTGCGAGAGAA
CATCCTCTTCCATCTCTACGTGAGCACCTCCCCCTGTGGAGACGCAAGACTCCACTCTCCCTACGAGATC
ACCACAGACCTGCACAGCAGCAAACACCTCGTCAGGAAGTTCCGCGGGCACCTGCGCACCAAGATCGAGT
CCGGGGAAGGGACGGTCCCCGTGCGTGGCCCCAGCGCAGTGCAGACCTGGGACGGCGTCCTGCTGGGGGA
GCAGCTGATCACCATGTCCTGCACGGACAAGATCGCCAGGTGGAACGTCCTGGGGCTGCAGGGCGCGCTC
CTGTCCCACTTCGTGGAGCCCGTGTACCTGCAGAGCATCGTGGTGGGCAGCCTGCACCACACGGGCCACC
TCGCACGCGTCATGAGCCACCGCATGGAGGGTGTCGGCCAGCTGCCCGCCTCCTACCGGCACAACCGGCC
TCTCCTCAGCGGCGTGAGTGACACCGAGGCGCGCCAGCCGGGGAAGTCGCCCCCCTTCAGCATGAACTGG
GTCGTGGGCAGCGCGGACCTGGAGATTATCAACGCCACCACTGGGCGGAGGAGCTGTGGGGGCCCATCCC
GGCTCTGCAAGCACGTGCTGTCTGCACGGTGGGCGCGGCTGTATGGCAGGCTGAGCACACGGACACCCAG
CCCTGGAGACACGCCCTCCATGTACTGTGAGGCCAAGCTGGGGGCGCACACCTACCAGTCTGTGAAACAG
CAGCTGTTCAAGGCCTTTCAGAAGGCTGGCCTGGGCACCTGGGTGAGGAAACCACCGGAGCAGCAGCAGT
TTCTACTGACTCTCGGATCCAAAGCGGCCGCAATCGATGTCGAGGATTACAAGGATGACGACGATAAGGA
CTATAAGGACGATGATGACAAGGACTACAAAGATGATGACGATAAATAGGGCCCGGTACCTTAATTAATT
AAGGTACCAGGTAAGTGTACCCAATTCGCCCTATAGTGAGTCGTATTACAATTCACTCGATCGGCTCGCT
GATCAGCCTCGACTGTGCCTTCTAGTTGCCAGCCATCTGTTGTTTGCCCCTCCCCCGTGCCTTCCTTGAC
CCTGGAAGGTGCCACTCCCACTGTCCTTTCCTAATAAAATGAGGAAATTGCATCGCATTGTCTGAGTAGG
TGTCATTCTATTCTGGGGGGTGGGGTGGGGCAGGACAGCAAGGGGGAGGATTGGGAAGACAATAGCAGGC
ATGCTGGGGAACGCGTAAATTGTAAGCGTTAATATTTTGTTAAAATTCGCGTTAAATTTTTGTTAAATCA
GCTCATTTTTTAACCAATAGGCCGAAATCGGCAAAATCCCTTATAAATCAAAAGAATAGACCGAGATAGG
GT
[37 nt withheld, positions 3363-3399]
AAAGAACGTGGACTCCAACGTCAAAGG
[49 nt withheld, positions 3427-3475]
T
[91 nt withheld, positions 3477-3567]
G
[124 nt withheld, positions 3569-3692]
CAGGTGGCACTTTTCGGGGAAATGTGCGCGGAACCCCTATTTGTTTATTTTTCTAAATACATTCAAATAT
GTATCCGCTCATGAGACAATAACCCTGATAAATGCTTCAATAATATTGAAAAAGGAAGAGTATGAGTATT
CAACATTTCCGTGTCGCCCTTATTCCCTTTTTTGCGGCATTTTGCCTTCCTGTTTTTGCTCACCCAGAAA
CGCTGGTGAAAGTAAAAGATGCTGAAGATCAGTTGGGTGCACGAGTGGGTTACATCGAACTGGATCTCAA
CAGCGGTAAGATCCTTGAGAGTTTTCGCCCCGAAGAACGTTTTCCAATGATGAGCACTTTTAAAGTTCTG
CTATGTGGCGCGGTATTATCCCGTATTGACGCCGGGCAAGAGCAACTCGGTCGCCGCATACACTATTCTC
AGAATGACTTGGTTGAGTACTCACCAGTCACAGAAAAGCATCTTACGGATGGCATGACAGTAAGAGAATT
ATGCAGTGCTGCCATAACCATGAGTGATAACACTGCGGCCAACTTACTTCTGACAACGATCGGAGGACCG
AAGGAGCTAACCGCTTTTTTGCACAACATGGGGGATCATGTAACTCGCCTTGATCGTTGGGAACCGGAGC
TGAATGAAGCCATACCAAACGACGAGCGTGACACCACGATGCCTGTAGCAATGGCAACAACGTTGCGCAA
ACTATTAACTGGCGAACTACTTACTCTAGCTTCCCGGCAACAATTAATAGACTGGATGGAGGCGGATAAA
GTTGCAGGACCACTTCTGCGCTCGGCCCTTCCGGCTGGCTGGTTTATTGCTGATAAATCTGGAGCCGGTG
AGCGTGGGTCTCGCGGTATCATTGCAGCACTGGGGCCAGATGGTAAGCCCTCCCGTATCGTAGTTATCTA
CACGACGGGGAGTCAGGCAACTATGGATGAACGAAATAGACAGATCGCTGAGATAGGTGCCTCACTGATT
AAGCATTGGCCTCAGGATTAGTGCTTCATCCCCGTGGCCCGTTGCTCGCGTTTGCTGGCGGTGTCCCCGG
AAGAAATATATTTGCATGTCTTTAGTTCTATGATGACACAAACCCCGCCCAGCGTCTTGTCATTGGCGAA
TTCGAACACGCAGATGCAGTCGGGGCGGCGCGGTCCGAGGTCCACTTCGCATATTAAGGTGACGCGTGTG
GCCTCGAACACCGAGCGACCCTGCAGCGACCCGCTTAACAGCGTCAACAGCGTGCCGCAGATCCCGGGGG
GCAATGAGATATGAAAAAGCCTGAACTCACCGCGACGTCTGTCGAGAAGTTTCTGATCGAAAAGTTCGAC
AGCGTCTCCGACCTGATGCAGCTCTCGGAGGGCGAAGAATCTCGTGCTTTCAGCTTCGATGTAGGAGGGC
GTGGATATGTCCTGCGGGTAAATAGCTGCGCCGATGGTTTCTACAAAGATCGTTATGTTTATCGGCACTT
TGCATCGGCCGCGCTCCCGATTCCGGAAGTGCTTGACATTGGGGAATTCAGCGAGAGCCTGACCTATTGC
ATCTCCCGCCGTGCACAGGGTGTCACGTTGCAAGACCTGCCTGAAACCGAACTGCCCGCTGTTCTGCAGC
CGGTCGCGGAGGCCATGGATGCGATCGCTGCGGCCGATCTTAGCCAGACGAGCGGGTTCGGCCCATTCGG
ACCGCAAGGAATCGGTCAATACACTACATGGCGTGATTTCATATGCGCGATTGCTGATCCCCATGTGTAT
CACTGGCAAACTGTGATGGACGACACCGTCAGTGCGTCCGTCGCGCAGGCTCTCGATGAGCTGATGCTTT
GGGCCGAGGACTGCCCCGAAGTCCGGCACCTCGTGCACGCGGATTTCGGCTCCAACAATGTCCTGACGGA
CAATGGCCGCATAACAGCGGTCATTGACTGGAGCGAGGCGATGTTCGGGGATTCCCAATACGAGGTCGCC
AACATCTTCTTCTGGAGGCCGTGGTTGGCTTGTATGGAGCAGCAGACGCGCTACTTCGAGCGGAGGCATC
CGGAGCTTGCAGGATCGCCGCGGCTCCGGGCGTATATGCTCCGCATTGGTCTTGACCAACTCTATCAGAG
CTTGGTTGACGGCAATTTCGATGATGCAGCTTGGGCGCAGGGTCGATGCGACGCAATCGTCCGATCCGGA
GCCGGGACTGTCGGGCGTACACAAATCGCCCGCAGAAGCGCGGCCGTCTGGACCGATGGCTGTGTAGAAG
TACTCGCCGATAGTGGAAACCGACGCCCCAGCACTCGTCCGGATCGGGAGATGGGGGAGGCTAACTGAAA
CACGGAAGGAGACAATACCGGAAGGAACCCGCGCTATGACGGCAATAAAAAGACAGAATAAAACGCACGG
GTGTTGGGTCGTTTGTTCATAAACGCGGGGTTCGGTCCCAGGGCTGGCACTCTGTCGATACCCCACCGAG
ACCCCATTGGGGCCAATACGCCCGCGTTTCTTCCTTTTCCCCACCCCACCCCCCAAGTTCGGGTGAAGGC
CCAGGGCTCGCAGCCAACGTCGGGGCGGCAGGCCCTGCCATAGCCACTGGCCCCGTGGGTTAGGGACGGG
GTCCCCCATGGGGAATGGTTTATGGTTCGTGGGGGTTATTATTTTGGGCGTTGCGTGGGGTCAGGTCCAC
GACTGGACTGAGCAGACAGACCCATGGTTTTTGGATGGCCTGGGCATGGACCGCATGTACTGGCGCGACA
CGAACACCGGGCGTCTGTGGCTGCCAAACACCCCCGACCCCCAAAAACCACCGCGCGGATTTCTGGCGCC
GCCGGACGAACTAAACCTGACTACGACATCTCTGCCCCTTCTTCGCTGGTACGAGGAGCGCTTTGCCTCA
GGTCATGACCAAAATCCCTTAACGTGAGTTTTCGTTCCACTGAGCGTCAGACCCCGTAGAAAAGATCAAA
GGATCTTCTTGAGATCCTTTTTTTCTGCGCGTAATCTGCTGCTTGCAAACAAAAAAACCACCGCTACCAG
CGGTGGTTTGTTTGCCGGATCAAGAGCTACCAACTCTTTTTCCGAAGGTAACTGGCTTCAGCAGAGCGCA
GATACCAAATACTGTTCTTCTAGTGTAGCCGTAGTTAGGCCACCACTTCAAGAACTCTGTAGCACCGCCT
ACATACCTCGCTCTGCTAATCCTGTTACCAGTGGCTGCTGCCAGTGGCGATAAGTCGTGTCTTACCGGGT
TGGACTCAAGACGATAGTTACCGGATAAGGCGCAGCGGTCGGGCTGAACGGGGGGTTCGTGCACACAGCC
CAGCTTGGAGCGAACGACCTACACCGAACTGAGATACCTACAGCGTGAGCTATGAGAAAGCGCCACGCTT
CCCGAAGGGAGAAAGGCGGACAGGTATCCGGTAAGCGGCAGGGTCGGAACAGGAGAGCGCACGAGGGAGC
TTCCAGGGGGAAACGCCTGGTATCTTTATAGTCCTGTCGGGTTTCGCCACCTCTGACTTGAGCGTCGATT
TTTGTGATGCTCGTCAGGGGGGCGGAGCCTATGGAAAAACGCCAGCAACGCGGCCTTTTTACGGTTCCTG
GCCTTTTGCTGGCCTTTTGCTCACATGTTCTTTCCTGCGTTATCCCCTGATTCTGTGGATAACCGTATTA
CCGCCATGCATTAGTTATTAATAGTAATCAATTACGGGGTCATTAGTTCATAGCCCATATATGGAGTTCC
G
